Addgene plasmid #157009: pD649-HAsp-SDK1(Trunc2)-Fc(DAPA)-AviTag-6xHis
Purpose: Mammalian expression of cell-surface protein partial extracellular domain fused to Fc(DAPA)-Avi-6xHis. Protein is secreted from cells.
Depositing lab: Chris Garcia. Depositing organization: Stanford University. Publication: A Human IgSF Cell-Surface Interactome Reveals a Complex Network of Protein-Protein Interactions. Wojtowicz WM, Vielmetter J, Fernandes RA, Siepe DH, Eastman CL, Chisholm GB, Cox S, Klock H, Anderson PW, Rue SM, Miller JJ, Glaser SM, Bragstad ML, Vance J, Lam AW, Lesley SA, Zinn K, Garcia KC. Cell. 2020 Aug 20;182(4):1027-1043.e17. doi: 10.1016/j.cell.2020.07.025. PubMed 32822567.
Backbone
  Vector backbone: pD649
  Backbone size w/o insert (bp): 6106
  Vector type: Mammalian Expression
Growth in bacteria
  Bacterial resistance: Ampicillin, 100 μg/mL
  Growth temperature: 37°C
  Growth strain: DH5alpha
  Copy number: High Copy
Gene/Insert
  Gene/Insert name: SDK1
  Species: H. sapiens (human)
  Insert size (bp): 2850
  Mutation: Fc region of human IgG contains D265A and P329A mutations (DAPA)
  Entrez Gene: SDK1
  Promoter: CMV/SP6
  Tag / fusion protein: Fc(DAPA)-AviTag-6xHis (C terminal on backbone)
  Cloning method: Restriction Enzyme; 5′ cloning site GCGGCCGC (not destroyed); 3′ cloning site GGCGCGCC (not destroyed)
  Sequencing primers: 5′ ATTTAGGTGACACTATAG; 3′ CACGTACCAGTTGAACTTCACC
Resource information
  A portion of this plasmid was derived from a plasmid made by: synthesis by ThermoFisher
Terms and licenses: Academic/Nonprofit Terms; Industry Terms: Not Available to Industry
Depositor comments: Some plasmids in this collection may have an IS4-like element ISVsa5 family transposase upstream of the CMV promoter.
How to cite: pD649-HAsp-SDK1(Trunc2)-Fc(DAPA)-AviTag-6xHis was a gift from Chris Garcia (Addgene plasmid # 157009 ; http://n2t.net/addgene:157009 ; RRID:Addgene_157009)
