[The description below was written by a language model from this plasmid's Addgene catalogue record and pLannotate feature annotations shown in this document.]
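Description:
pD649-HAsp-SDK1(Trunc2)-Fc(DAPA)-AviTag-6xHis is a mammalian expression plasmid of about 9 kb, built on the pD649 backbone, for producing a secreted, soluble form of part of the extracellular domain of human sidekick-1 (SDK1). It is maintained in E. coli at high copy through a ColE1/pUC-type origin and selected with ampicillin via a complete β-lactamase gene. Small kanamycin-resistance, lacZα and f1 origin fragments in the annotation appear to be backbone remnants rather than functional parts. An SV40 early promoter/EM7 promoter cassette drives a puromycin N-acetyltransferase gene with an SV40 polyadenylation signal, which would in principle allow puromycin selection of transfected mammalian cells, although the record does not state that it is used this way.

The expression unit runs from the CMV enhancer and immediate-early promoter, followed by a fragment of CMV intron A and an SP6 promoter. The "HAsp" in the name indicates a leader signal peptide that directs secretion; the automated annotation matches this region only partially, to an immunoglobulin heavy-chain signal sequence. The roughly 2.85 kb SDK1 truncation ("Trunc2") sits between retained NotI and AscI sites. The annotation tool labels it by homology to the mouse orthologue, whereas the catalogue lists the insert as human. It is fused in frame to a human IgG1 Fc carrying D265A and P329A (DAPA), substitutions generally used to reduce Fc effector binding, and then to an AviTag for site-specific biotinylation and a 6xHis tag for metal-affinity purification, ending at a bGH polyadenylation signal. The construct belongs to a collection used to map protein-protein interactions among human IgSF cell-surface proteins. The depositor notes that some plasmids in the series may carry an IS4-like transposase insertion upstream of the CMV promoter.
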