Features (pLannotate 1.2.2; 21 found; start..end, strand, type, name):
    119..143     -  CDS            KanR (fragment): aminoglycoside phosphotransferase; aph(3')-Ia; confers resistance to kanamycin
    254..842     +  rep_origin     ori: high-copy-number ColE1/pMB1/pBR322/pUC origin of replication
   1067..1084    +  terminator     rrnB T2 terminator (fragment): transcription terminator T2 from the E. coli rrnB gene
   1109..1128    -  CDS            lacZα (fragment): LacZα fragment of β-galactosidase; lacZ fragment
   1584..1600    +  protein_bind   lac operator: The lac repressor binds to the lac operator to inhibit transcription in E. coli. This inhibition can be relieved by adding lactose or isopropyl-β-D-thiogalactopyranoside (IPTG). lac repressor encoded by lacI
   1843..2146    +  enhancer       CMV enhancer: human cytomegalovirus immediate early enhancer
   2147..2350    +  promoter       CMV promoter: human cytomegalovirus (CMV) immediate early promoter
   2486..2529    +  intron         CMV intron (fragment): modified intron A from human cytomegalovirus
   2581..2599    +  promoter       SP6 promoter: promoter for bacteriophage SP6 RNA polymerase
   2603..2640    +  CDS            IgH signal sequence (fragment): signal sequence from the mouse immunoglobulin heavy chain variable region
   2746..5598    +  CDS            Sdk1 (fragment): SDK1_MOUSE - Experimental evidence at protein level: Swiss-Prot protein existence level 1. Adhesion molecule that promotes lamina-specific synaptic connections in the retina. Expressed in specific subsets of interneurons and retinal ganglion cells (RGCs) and promotes synaptic connectivity via homophilic interactions. From Mus musculus (Mouse).
   5614..6291    +  CDS            IGHG1 (fragment): IGHG1_HUMAN - Experimental evidence at protein level: Swiss-Prot protein existence level 1. Constant region of immunoglobulin heavy chains. Immunoglobulins, also known as antibodies, are membrane-bound or secreted glycoproteins produced by B lymphocytes. In the recognition phase of humoral immunity, the membrane-bound immunoglobulins serve as receptors which, upon binding of a specific antigen, trigger the clonal expansion and differentiation of B lymphocytes into immunoglobulins- secreting plasma cells. Secreted immunoglobulins mediate the effector phase of humoral immunity, which results in
   6506..6617    +  polyA_signal   bGH poly(A) signal: bovine growth hormone polyadenylation signal
   6618..6726    +  rep_origin     f1 ori (fragment): f1 bacteriophage origin of replication; arrow indicates direction of (+) strand synthesis
   6740..7069    +  promoter       SV40 promoter: SV40 enhancer and early promoter
   7117..7164    +  promoter       EM7 promoter: synthetic bacterial promoter&nbsp
   7183..7782    +  CDS            PuroR (fragment): puromycin N-acetyltransferase; pac from Streptomyces; confers resistance to puromycin
   7792..7917    +  CDS            ble (fragment): BLE_KLEPN - Experimental evidence at protein level: Swiss-Prot protein existence level 1. Binding protein with a strong affinity to the bleomycin family of antibiotics. Binds to CL990; an antimitotic-antibiotic compound. From Klebsiella pneumoniae.
   7912..8033    +  polyA_signal   SV40 poly(A) signal: SV40 polyadenylation signal
   8086..8946    -  CDS            AmpR: β-lactamase; bla; confers resistance to ampicillin, carbenicillin, and related antibiotics
   8949..89      -  promoter       AmpR promoter (fragment) (across the origin): bla
>Addgene plasmid #157009 | pD649-HAsp-SDK1(Trunc2)-Fc(DAPA)-AviTag-6xHis | depositor full sequence | sequence record 303127 | Full Sequence
TTTCAATATTATTGAAGCATTTATCAGGGTTATTGTCTCATGAGCGGATACATATTTGAATGTATTTAGA
AAAATAAACAAATAGGGGTCAGTGTTACAACCAATTAACCAATTCTGAACATTATCGCGAGCCCATTTAT
ACCTGAATATGGCTCATAACACCCCTTGCTCATGACCAAAATCCCTTAACGTGAGTTACGCGCGCGTCGT
TCCACTGAGCGTCAGACCCCGTAGAAAAGATCAAAGGATCTTCTTGAGATCCTTTTTTTCTGCGCGTAAT
CTGCTGCTTGCAAACAAAAAAACCACCGCTACCAGCGGTGGTTTGTTTGCCGGATCAAGAGCTACCAACT
CTTTTTCCGAAGGTAACTGGCTTCAGCAGAGCGCAGATACCAAATACTGTTCTTCTAGTGTAGCCGTAGT
TAGCCCACCACTTCAAGAACTCTGTAGCACCGCCTACATACCTCGCTCTGCTAATCCTGTTACCAGTGGC
TGCTGCCAGTGGCGATAAGTCGTGTCTTACCGGGTTGGACTCAAGACGATAGTTACCGGATAAGGCGCAG
CGGTCGGGCTGAACGGGGGGTTCGTGCACACAGCCCAGCTTGGAGCGAACGACCTACACCGAACTGAGAT
ACCTACAGCGTGAGCTATGAGAAAGCGCCACGCTTCCCGAAGGGAGAAAGGCGGACAGGTATCCGGTAAG
CGGCAGGGTCGGAACAGGAGAGCGCACGAGGGAGCTTCCAGGGGGAAACGCCTGGTATCTTTATAGTCCT
GTCGGGTTTCGCCACCTCTGACTTGAGCGTCGATTTTTGTGATGCTCGTCAGGGGGGCGGAGCCTATGGA
AAAACGCCAGCAACGCGGCCTTTTTACGGTTCCTGGCCTTTTGCTGGCCTTTTGCTCACATGTTCTTTCC
TGCGTTATCCCCTGATTCTGTGGATAACCGTATTACCGCCTTTGAGTGAGCTGATACCGCTCGCCGCAGC
CGAACGACCGAGCGCAGCGAGTCAGTGAGCGAGGAAGCGGAAGGCGAGAGTAGGGAACTGCCAGGCATCA
AACTAAGCAGAAGGCCCCTGACGGATGGCCTTTTTGCGTTTCTACAAACTCTTTCTGTGTTGTAAAACGA
CGGCCAGTCTTAAGCTCGGGCCCCCTGGGCGGTTCTGATAACGAGTAATCGTTAATCCGCAAATAACGTA
AAAACCCGCTTCGGCGGGTTTTTTTATGGGGGGAGTTTAGGGAAAGAGCATTTGTCAGAATATTTAAGGG
CGCCTGTCACTTTGCTTGATATATGAGAATTATTTAACCTTATAAATGAGAAAAAAGCAACGCACTTTAA
ATAAGATACGTTGCTTTTTCGATTGATGAACACCTATAATTAAACTATTCATCTATTATTTATGATTTTT
TGTATATACAATATTTCTAGTTTGTTAAAGAGAATTAAGAAAATAAATCTCGAAAATAATAAAGGGAAAA
TCAGTTTTTGATATCAAAATTATACATGTCAACGATAATACAAAATATAATACAAACTATAAGATGTTAT
CAGTATTTATTATCATTTAGAATAAATTTTGTGTCGCCCTTAATTGTGAGCGGATAACAATTACGAGCTT
CATGCACAGTGGCGTTGACTCAATATTGGCCATTAGCCATATTATTCATTGGTTATATAGCATAAATCAA
TATTGGCTATTGGCCATTGCATACGTTGTATCTATATCATAATATGTACATTTATATTGGCTCATGTCCA
ATATGACCGCCATGTTGGCATTGATTATTGACTAGTTATTAATAGTAATCAATTACGGGGTCATTAGTTC
ATAGCCCATATATGGAGTTCCGCGTTACATAACTTACGGTAAATGGCCCGCCTGGCTGACCGCCCAACGA
CCCCCGCCCATTGACGTCAATAATGACGTATGTTCCCATAGTAACGCCAATAGGGACTTTCCATTGACGT
CAATGGGTGGAGTATTTACGGTAAACTGCCCACTTGGCAGTACATCAAGTGTATCATATGCCAAGTACGC
CCCCTATTGACGTCAATGACGGTAAATGGCCCGCCTGGCATTATGCCCAGTACATGACCTTATGGGACTT
TCCTACTTGGCAGTACATCTACGTATTAGTCATCGCTATTACCATGGTGATGCGGTTTTGGCAGTACATC
AATGGGCGTGGATAGCGGTTTGACTCACGGGGATTTCCAAGTCTCCACCCCATTGACGTCAATGGGAGTT
TGTTTTGGCACCAAAATCAACGGGACTTTCCAAAATGTCGTAACAACTCCGCCCCATTGACGCAAATGGG
CGGTAGGCGTGTACGGTGGGAGGTCTATATAAGCAGAGCTCGTTTAGTGAACCGTCAGATCGCCTGGAGA
CGCCATCCACGCTGTTTTGACCTCCATAGAAGACACCGGGACCGATCCAGCCTCCGCGGCCGGGAACGGT
GCATTGGAACGCGGATTCCCCGTGCCAAGAGTGACGTAAGTACCGCCTATAGAGTCTATAGGCCCACCCC
CTTGGCTTCGTTAGAACGCGGCTACAATTAATACATAACCTTATGTATCATACACATACGATTTAGGTGA
CACTATAGAATAACATCCACTTTGCCTTTCTCTCCACAGGTGTCCACTCCCAGGTCCAACTGCACCTCGG
TTCTATCGAAAACGCGCCTGCTAGCGCCACCATGAAGACCATCATTGCCCTGAGCTACATCTTCTGCCTG
GTGTTCGCTGCGGCCGCCGGACCTGGTAGACCTAGAGGATCTCCTCCAGGCAGAGCCAGACCTTCTTTGG
CTCCTAGACCTGGACCTGAGCCTAGCAGACCAAGAGCCGCTCCTGAAACATCTGGCGGAGATACAGCTGG
CGCTGGAAGATGTGGTGGAAGAAGGGCCGCTAAACTCGGCCCTGGTAGAAGAGGATGGTGGGCTCTGCTT
GCCCTGCAGCTTCATCTGCTGAGAGCCCTGGCTCAGGATGACGTGGCCCCTTACTTTAAGACAGAGCCCG
GACTGCCCCAGATCCACCTGGAAGGCAATAGACTGGTGCTGACCTGTCTGGCCGAAGGCTCTTGGCCTCT
GGAATTCAAGTGGATGAGGGACGACAGCGAGCTGACCACCTACAGCAGCGAGTACAAGTACATCATCCCC
AGCCTGCAGAAGCTGGACGCCGGCTTTTACAGATGCGTCGTGCGGAATAGAATGGGCGCCCTGCTGCAGA
GAAAGTCTGAGGTGCAGGTCGCCTACATGGGCAGCTTTATGGACACCGACCAGAGAAAGACCGTGTCTCA
GGGCAGAGCCGCCATCCTGAATCTGCTGCCTATCACAAGCTACCCCAGACCTCAAGTGACCTGGTTCAGA
GAGGGCCACAAGATCATCCCTAGCAACCGGATCGCCATCACACTGGAAAACCAGCTCGTGATCCTGGCCA
CCACAACATCTGATGCTGGCGCCTATTACGTGCAGGCCGTGAACGAGAAGAACGGCGAGAACAAGACAAG
CCCCTTCATCCACCTGTCTATCGCCAGAGATGTGGGCACCCCTGAAACAATGGCCCCTACAATTGTGGTG
CCTCCTGGCAATAGAAGCGTGGTGGCCGGAAGCTCTGAGACAACCCTGGAATGTATCGCCAGCGCTAGAC
CCGTGGAAGATCTGAGCGTGACCTGGAAGAGAAACGGCGTGCGGATCACATCTGGCCTGCACAGTTTTGG
CAGACGGCTGACCATCAGCAACCCCACAAGTGCCGATACAGGCCCTTACGTGTGTGAAGCTGCTCTGCCA
GGATCTGCCTTTGAGCCTGCCAGAGCCACCGCCTTTCTGTTCATCATCGAGCCTCCATACTTCACCGCCG
AGCCTGAGAGCAGAATCAGCGCCGAAGTGGAAGAGACAGTGGATATCGGCTGTCAGGCCATGGGAGTGCC
TCTGCCTACTCTGCAGTGGTACAAGGACGCCATCAGCATCAGCAGACTGCAGAACCCCAGATACAAGGTG
CTGGCTTCTGGCGGCCTGAGAATCCAGAAGCTGAGGCCTGAGGACAGCGGCATCTTTCAGTGCTTCGCCT
CTAACGAAGGCGGCGAGATCCAGACACACACCTACCTGGACGTGACCAATATCGCCCCTGTGTTCACCCA
GAGGCCTGTGGATACAACCGTGACAGATGGCATGACCGCCATTCTGAGATGCGAAGTGTCTGGCGCCCCT
AAGCCTGCCATCACTTGGAAGAGAGAGAACCACATTCTGGCCAGCGGCTCCGTGCGCATCCCTAGATTCA
TGCTGCTGGAAAGCGGCGGACTGCAGATTGCCCCAGTGTTTATCCAGGATGCCGGCAACTACACCTGTTA
CGCCGCCAATACCGAGGGCAGCCTGAATGCCTCTGCAACCCTGACAGTGTGGAACCGGACATCCATTGTG
CACCCTCCAGAGGACCACGTCGTGATCAAGGGAACAACCGCTACACTGCACTGCGGCGCCACACACGATC
CTAGAGTGTCTCTGAGATACGTGTGGAAGAAAGACAACGTGGCCCTGACACCTAGCAGCACCAGCAGAAT
CGTGGTGGAAAAAGACGGCAGCCTGCTGATCTCTCAGACTTGGAGCGGCGACATCGGCGACTACTCTTGC
GAGATTGTGTCTGAAGGCGGCAACGACAGCCGGATGGCCAGACTGGAAGTGATCGAACTGCCTCACAGCC
CTCAGAACCTGCTGGTGTCTCCTAATAGCAGCCACTCTCACGCCGTGGTGCTGAGCTGGGTTCGACCTTT
TGACGGCAACAGCCCCATCCTGTACTACATCGTGGAACTGTCCGAGAACAACAGCCCTTGGAAAGTGCAC
CTGAGCAACGTGGGACCTGAGATGACAGGCGTGACAGTGTCTGGACTGACCCCTGCCAGAACCTACCAGT
TCAGAGTGTGCGCCGTGAATGAAGTCGGCAGAGGCCAGTACTCTGCCGAGACAAGTAGACTGATGCTGCC
CGAGGAACCTCCTAGCGCTCCTCCTAAGAATATCGTGGCCTCCGGCAGGACCAACCAGAGCATTATGGTT
CAGTGGCAGCCTCCACCTGAGACAGAGCACAATGGCGTGCTGAGAGGCTACATCCTGAGGTACAGACTGG
CTGGACTGCCTGGCGAGTACCAGCAGAGAAACATCACAAGCCCCGAAGTGAACTACTGCCTGGTCACCGA
CCTGATCATCTGGACCCAGTATGAGATCCAGGTGGCCGCCTATAATGGCGCCGGACTGGGAGTGTTTAGC
AGAGCCGTGACCGAGTATACACTGCAGGGCGTTCCAACCGCTCCTCCACAGAATGTGCAGACCGAAGCCG
TGAACAGCACCACCATCCAGTTTCTGTGGAACCCTCCACCTCAGCAGTTCATCAACGGCATCAACCAGGG
CTATAAGCTGCTGGCTTGGCCAGCCGATGCTCCTGAAGCTGTGACAGTGGTCACAATCGCCCCAGACTTT
CATGGCGTGCACCACGGACACATCACCAACCTGAAGAAGTTCACCGCCTACTTCACCAGCGTGCTGTGCT
TTACAACACCTGGCGACGGCCCTCCATCTACACCTCAGCTTGTGTGGACCCAAGAGGACAAGCCCGGTGG
CGCGCCGGGCGGCGACAAGACCCACACCTGCCCCCCCTGCCCAGCTCCAGAACTGCTGGGAGGGCCTTCC
GTGTTCCTGTTCCCCCCCAAGCCCAAGGACACCCTGATGATCAGCAGGACCCCCGAGGTGACCTGCGTGG
TGGTGGCCGTGTCCCACGAGGACCCAGAGGTGAAGTTCAACTGGTACGTGGACGGCGTGGAGGTGCACAA
CGCCAAGACCAAGCCCAGAGAGGAGCAGTACAACAGCACCTACAGGGTGGTGTCCGTGCTGACCGTGCTG
CACCAGGACTGGCTGAACGGCAAAGAATACAAGTGCAAAGTCTCCAACAAGGCCCTGGCTGCCCCAATCG
AAAAGACAATCAGCAAGGCCAAGGGCCAGCCACGGGAGCCCCAGGTGTACACCCTGCCCCCCAGCCGGGA
GGAGATGACCAAGAACCAGGTGTCCCTGACCTGTCTGGTGAAGGGCTTCTACCCCAGCGATATCGCCGTG
GAGTGGGAGAGCAACGGCCAGCCCGAGAACAACTACAAGACCACCCCCCCAGTGCTGGACAGCGACGGCA
GCTTCTTCCTGTACAGCAAGCTGACCGTGGACAAGTCCAGGTGGCAGCAGGGCAACGTGTTCAGCTGCAG
CGTGATGCACGAGGCCCTGCACAACCACTACACCCAGAAGTCCCTGAGCCTGAGCCCCGGCGGCAGCGGT
CTTAATGATATTTTCGAGGCTCAGAAGATTGAGTGGCATGAACACCACCACCATCACCACTAAGGCCGGC
CTGTAGTCACTGGCACAACGCGTTACCCGGTAAGCCAATCGGGTATACACGGTCGTCATACTGCAGACAG
GGTTCTTCTACTTTGCAAGATAGTCTTGAGTAGTAAAATAAATAGATAGAGAAAATCAGCCTCGACTGTG
CCTTCTAGTTGCCAGCCATCTGTTGTTTGCCCCTCCCCCGTGCCTTCCTTGACCCTGGAAGGTGCCACTC
CCACTGTCCTTTCCTAATAAAATGAGGAAATTGCATCACAACACTCAACCCTATCTCGGTCTATTCTTTT
GATTTATAAGGGATTTTGCCGATTTCGGCCTATTGGTTAAAAAATGAGCTGATTTAACAAAAATTTAACG
CGAATTAATTCTGTGGAATGTGTGTCAGTTAGGGTGTGGAAAGTCCCCAGGCTCCCCAGCAGGCAGAAGT
ATGCAAAGCATGCATCTCAATTAGTCAGCAACCAGGTGTGGAAAGTCCCCAGGCTCCCCAGCAGGCAGAA
GTATGCAAAGCATGCATCTCAATTAGTCAGCAACCATAGTCCCGCCCCTAACTCCGCCCATCCCGCCCCT
AACTCCGCCCAGTTCCGCCCATTCTCCGCCCCATGGCTGACTAATTTTTTTTATTTATGCAGAGGCCGAG
GCCGCCTCTGCCTCTGAGCTATTCCAGAAGTAGTGAGGAGGCTTTTTTGGAGGCCTAGGCTTTTGCAAAA
AGCTCCCGGGAGCTTGTATATCCATTTTCGGATCTGATCAGCACGTGTTGACAATTAATCATCGGCATAG
TATATCGGCATAGTATAATACGACAAGGTGAGGAACTAAACCATGACCGAGTACAAGCCCACGGTGCGCC
TCGCCACCCGCGACGACGTCCCCAGGGCCGTACGCACCCTCGCCGCCGCGTTCGCCGACTACCCCGCCAC
GCGCCACACCGTCGATCCGGACCGCCACATCGAGCGGGTCACCGAGCTGCAAGAACTCTTCCTCACGCGC
GTCGGGCTCGACATCGGCAAGGTGTGGGTCGCGGACGACGGCGCCGCGGTGGCGGTCTGGACCACGCCGG
AGAGCGTCGAAGCGGGGGCGGTGTTCGCCGAGATCGGCCCGCGCATGGCCGAGTTGAGCGGTTCCCGGCT
GGCCGCGCAGCAACAGATGGAAGGCCTCCTGGCGCCGCACCGGCCCAAGGAGCCCGCGTGGTTCCTGGCC
ACCGTCGGCGTCTCGCCCGACCACCAGGGCAAGGGTCTGGGCAGCGCCGTCGTGCTCCCCGGAGTGGAGG
CGGCCGAGCGCGCCGGGGTGCCCGCCTTCCTGGAGACATCCGCGCCCCGCAACCTCCCCTTCTACGAGCG
GCTCGGCTTCACCGTCACCGCCGACGTCGAGGTGCCCGAAGGACCGCGCACCTGGTGCATGACCCGCAAG
CCCGGTGCCTGACACGTGCTACGAGATTTCGATTCCACCGCCGCCTTCTATGAAAGGTTGGGCTTCGGAA
TCGTTTTCCGGGACGCCGGCTGGATGATCCTCCAGCGCGGGGATCTCATGCTGGAGTTCTTCGCCCACCC
CAACTTGTTTATTGCAGCTTATAATGGTTACAAATAAAGCAATAGCATCACAAATTTCACAAATAAAGCA
TTTTTTTCACTGCATTCTAGTTGTGGTTTGTCCAAACTCATCAATGTATCTTATCATGTCTGTATACCGT
CGACCTCTAGCTAGAGCTTGGCGTAATCATGGTCATTACCAATGCTTAATCAGTGAGGCACCTATCTCAG
CGATCTGTCTATTTCGTTCATCCATAGTTGCCTGACTCCCCGTCGTGTAGATAACTACGATACGGGAGGG
CTTACCATCTGGCCCCAGCGCTGCGATGATACCGCGAGAACCACGCTCACCGGCTCCGGATTTATCAGCA
ATAAACCAGCCAGCCGGAAGGGCCGAGCGCAGAAGTGGTCCTGCAACTTTATCCGCCTCCATCCAGTCTA
TTAATTGTTGCCGGGAAGCTAGAGTAAGTAGTTCGCCAGTTAATAGTTTGCGCAACGTTGTTGCCATCGC
TACAGGCATCGTGGTGTCACGCTCGTCGTTTGGTATGGCTTCATTCAGCTCCGGTTCCCAACGATCAAGG
CGAGTTACATGATCCCCCATGTTGTGCAAAAAAGCGGTTAGCTCCTTCGGTCCTCCGATCGTTGTCAGAA
GTAAGTTGGCCGCAGTGTTATCACTCATGGTTATGGCAGCACTGCATAATTCTCTTACTGTCATGCCATC
CGTAAGATGCTTTTCTGTGACTGGTGAGTACTCAACCAAGTCATTCTGAGAATAGTGTATGCGGCGACCG
AGTTGCTCTTGCCCGGCGTCAATACGGGATAATACCGCGCCACATAGCAGAACTTTAAAAGTGCTCATCA
TTGGAAAACGTTCTTCGGGGCGAAAACTCTCAAGGATCTTACCGCTGTTGAGATCCAGTTCGATGTAACC
CACTCGTGCACCCAACTGATCTTCAGCATCTTTTACTTTCACCAGCGTTTCTGGGTGAGCAAAAACAGGA
AGGCAAAATGCCGCAAAAAAGGGAATAAGGGCGACACGGAAATGTTGAATACTCATATTCTTCCTT
