>Addgene plasmid #157009 | pD649-HAsp-SDK1(Trunc2)-Fc(DAPA)-AviTag-6xHis | depositor partial sequence | sequence record 303128 | insert (extracellular domain truncation)
GGACCTGGTAGACCTAGAGGATCTCCTCCAGGCAGAGCCAGACCTTCTTTGGCTCCTAGACCTGGACCTG
AGCCTAGCAGACCAAGAGCCGCTCCTGAAACATCTGGCGGAGATACAGCTGGCGCTGGAAGATGTGGTGG
AAGAAGGGCCGCTAAACTCGGCCCTGGTAGAAGAGGATGGTGGGCTCTGCTTGCCCTGCAGCTTCATCTG
CTGAGAGCCCTGGCTCAGGATGACGTGGCCCCTTACTTTAAGACAGAGCCCGGACTGCCCCAGATCCACC
TGGAAGGCAATAGACTGGTGCTGACCTGTCTGGCCGAAGGCTCTTGGCCTCTGGAATTCAAGTGGATGAG
GGACGACAGCGAGCTGACCACCTACAGCAGCGAGTACAAGTACATCATCCCCAGCCTGCAGAAGCTGGAC
GCCGGCTTTTACAGATGCGTCGTGCGGAATAGAATGGGCGCCCTGCTGCAGAGAAAGTCTGAGGTGCAGG
TCGCCTACATGGGCAGCTTTATGGACACCGACCAGAGAAAGACCGTGTCTCAGGGCAGAGCCGCCATCCT
GAATCTGCTGCCTATCACAAGCTACCCCAGACCTCAAGTGACCTGGTTCAGAGAGGGCCACAAGATCATC
CCTAGCAACCGGATCGCCATCACACTGGAAAACCAGCTCGTGATCCTGGCCACCACAACATCTGATGCTG
GCGCCTATTACGTGCAGGCCGTGAACGAGAAGAACGGCGAGAACAAGACAAGCCCCTTCATCCACCTGTC
TATCGCCAGAGATGTGGGCACCCCTGAAACAATGGCCCCTACAATTGTGGTGCCTCCTGGCAATAGAAGC
GTGGTGGCCGGAAGCTCTGAGACAACCCTGGAATGTATCGCCAGCGCTAGACCCGTGGAAGATCTGAGCG
TGACCTGGAAGAGAAACGGCGTGCGGATCACATCTGGCCTGCACAGTTTTGGCAGACGGCTGACCATCAG
CAACCCCACAAGTGCCGATACAGGCCCTTACGTGTGTGAAGCTGCTCTGCCAGGATCTGCCTTTGAGCCT
GCCAGAGCCACCGCCTTTCTGTTCATCATCGAGCCTCCATACTTCACCGCCGAGCCTGAGAGCAGAATCA
GCGCCGAAGTGGAAGAGACAGTGGATATCGGCTGTCAGGCCATGGGAGTGCCTCTGCCTACTCTGCAGTG
GTACAAGGACGCCATCAGCATCAGCAGACTGCAGAACCCCAGATACAAGGTGCTGGCTTCTGGCGGCCTG
AGAATCCAGAAGCTGAGGCCTGAGGACAGCGGCATCTTTCAGTGCTTCGCCTCTAACGAAGGCGGCGAGA
TCCAGACACACACCTACCTGGACGTGACCAATATCGCCCCTGTGTTCACCCAGAGGCCTGTGGATACAAC
CGTGACAGATGGCATGACCGCCATTCTGAGATGCGAAGTGTCTGGCGCCCCTAAGCCTGCCATCACTTGG
AAGAGAGAGAACCACATTCTGGCCAGCGGCTCCGTGCGCATCCCTAGATTCATGCTGCTGGAAAGCGGCG
GACTGCAGATTGCCCCAGTGTTTATCCAGGATGCCGGCAACTACACCTGTTACGCCGCCAATACCGAGGG
CAGCCTGAATGCCTCTGCAACCCTGACAGTGTGGAACCGGACATCCATTGTGCACCCTCCAGAGGACCAC
GTCGTGATCAAGGGAACAACCGCTACACTGCACTGCGGCGCCACACACGATCCTAGAGTGTCTCTGAGAT
ACGTGTGGAAGAAAGACAACGTGGCCCTGACACCTAGCAGCACCAGCAGAATCGTGGTGGAAAAAGACGG
CAGCCTGCTGATCTCTCAGACTTGGAGCGGCGACATCGGCGACTACTCTTGCGAGATTGTGTCTGAAGGC
GGCAACGACAGCCGGATGGCCAGACTGGAAGTGATCGAACTGCCTCACAGCCCTCAGAACCTGCTGGTGT
CTCCTAATAGCAGCCACTCTCACGCCGTGGTGCTGAGCTGGGTTCGACCTTTTGACGGCAACAGCCCCAT
CCTGTACTACATCGTGGAACTGTCCGAGAACAACAGCCCTTGGAAAGTGCACCTGAGCAACGTGGGACCT
GAGATGACAGGCGTGACAGTGTCTGGACTGACCCCTGCCAGAACCTACCAGTTCAGAGTGTGCGCCGTGA
ATGAAGTCGGCAGAGGCCAGTACTCTGCCGAGACAAGTAGACTGATGCTGCCCGAGGAACCTCCTAGCGC
TCCTCCTAAGAATATCGTGGCCTCCGGCAGGACCAACCAGAGCATTATGGTTCAGTGGCAGCCTCCACCT
GAGACAGAGCACAATGGCGTGCTGAGAGGCTACATCCTGAGGTACAGACTGGCTGGACTGCCTGGCGAGT
ACCAGCAGAGAAACATCACAAGCCCCGAAGTGAACTACTGCCTGGTCACCGACCTGATCATCTGGACCCA
GTATGAGATCCAGGTGGCCGCCTATAATGGCGCCGGACTGGGAGTGTTTAGCAGAGCCGTGACCGAGTAT
ACACTGCAGGGCGTTCCAACCGCTCCTCCACAGAATGTGCAGACCGAAGCCGTGAACAGCACCACCATCC
AGTTTCTGTGGAACCCTCCACCTCAGCAGTTCATCAACGGCATCAACCAGGGCTATAAGCTGCTGGCTTG
GCCAGCCGATGCTCCTGAAGCTGTGACAGTGGTCACAATCGCCCCAGACTTTCATGGCGTGCACCACGGA
CACATCACCAACCTGAAGAAGTTCACCGCCTACTTCACCAGCGTGCTGTGCTTTACAACACCTGGCGACG
GCCCTCCATCTACACCTCAGCTTGTGTGGACCCAAGAGGACAAGCCCGGT
